Addgene plasmid #246109: pECFP-C1-PHF13∆PEST2 (del141-190)
Purpose: Expression of human PHF13 with PEST2 deletion fused to ECFP in mammalian cells
Depositing lab: Sarah Kinkley. Depositing organization: Max Planck Institute for Molecular Genetics. Publication: Differential oligomerization regulates PHF13 chromatin affinity and function. Rossi F, Magalhaes AP, Buschow R, Schubert T, Glaser L, Fontana A, Mai J, Staege H, Grimme A, Will H, Schriener S, Hnisz D, Vingron M, Chiariello AM, Kinkley S. Nucleic Acids Res. 2025 Jun 20;53(12):gkaf572. doi: 10.1093/nar/gkaf572. PubMed 40598901.
Backbone
  Vector backbone: pECFP-C1
  Vector type: Mammalian Expression
Growth in bacteria
  Bacterial resistance: Kanamycin, 50 μg/mL
  Growth temperature: 37°C
  Growth strain: DH5alpha
  Copy number: High Copy
Gene/Insert
  Gene/Insert name: PHF13∆PEST2
  Species: H. sapiens (human)
  Insert size (bp): 756
  Mutation: del PEST2 (del141-189)
  Entrez Gene: PHF13 (a.k.a. PHF5, SPOC1)
  Tag / fusion protein: ECFP (N terminal on insert)
  Cloning method: Restriction Enzyme; 5′ cloning site Unspecified (unknown if destroyed)
  Sequencing primers: 5′ CGCAAATGGGCGGTAGGCGTG; 3′ CCTCTACAAATGTGGTATGGCTG
Terms and licenses: Academic/Nonprofit Terms; Industry Terms: Not Available to Industry
How to cite: pECFP-C1-PHF13∆PEST2 (del141-190) was a gift from Sarah Kinkley (Addgene plasmid # 246109 ; http://n2t.net/addgene:246109 ; RRID:Addgene_246109)
