[The description below was written by a language model from this plasmid's Addgene catalogue record and pLannotate feature annotations shown in this document.]
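Description:
pECFP-C1-PHF13∆PEST2 (del141-190) is a mammalian expression plasmid of about 5.5 kb built on the pECFP-C1 backbone. It produces human PHF13 (also known as PHF5 or SPOC1) lacking its PEST2 region as a fusion to enhanced cyan fluorescent protein. Transcription is driven by the human cytomegalovirus immediate early enhancer and promoter. The ECFP coding sequence comes first, followed shortly downstream by the PHF13 fragment, so the fluorescent tag sits at the N terminus of the insert. The remnant of the multiple cloning site and an SV40 polyadenylation signal follow the fusion. The insert is recorded as 756 bp. The plasmid name gives the deletion as residues 141-190, whereas the mutation field lists 141-189, and the record does not resolve this discrepancy. The restriction sites used for cloning are not specified.

The plasmid is propagated in E. coli at high copy from a ColE1/pUC-type origin and also carries an f1 origin for single-stranded DNA production. One NeoR/KanR (Tn5 aminoglycoside phosphotransferase) cassette serves both hosts. A bacterial bla-type promoter drives it for kanamycin selection, and the SV40 enhancer/early promoter with an HSV TK polyadenylation signal allows G418 selection of transfected mammalian cells. The short ble, large T antigen and bGH poly(A) fragments in the annotation look like partial matches to backbone sequence rather than functional elements.

PHF13 is annotated as a chromatin structure modulator needed for normal chromosome condensation and separation in mitosis. This deletion construct allows the PEST2-deficient protein to be visualised by fluorescence in mammalian cells. It comes from a study of how oligomerization affects PHF13 chromatin affinity and function.
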