Features (pLannotate 1.2.2; 15 found; start..end, strand, type, name):
     61..364     +  enhancer       CMV enhancer: human cytomegalovirus immediate early enhancer
    365..568     +  promoter       CMV promoter: human cytomegalovirus (CMV) immediate early promoter
    613..1329    +  CDS            ECFP: ECFP is a basic (constitutively fluorescent) cyan fluorescent protein published in 1996, derived from Aequorea victoria. It has low acid sensitivity.
   1345..2097    +  CDS            PHF13 (fragment): PHF13_HUMAN - Experimental evidence at protein level: Swiss-Prot protein existence level 1. Modulates chromatin structure. Required for normal chromosome condensation during the early stages of mitosis. Required for normal chromosome separation during mitosis. From Homo sapiens (Human).
   2104..2140    +  misc_feature   MCS (fragment): multiple cloning site
   2157..2241    +  CDS            large T antigen (fragment): large T antigen from SV40 (simian virus 40)
   2264..2385    +  polyA_signal   SV40 poly(A) signal: SV40 polyadenylation signal
   2419..2847    -  rep_origin     f1 ori (sequence partly withheld): f1 bacteriophage origin of replication; arrow indicates direction of (+) strand synthesis
   2874..2978    +  promoter       AmpR promoter: bla
   2980..3337    +  promoter       SV40 promoter: SV40 enhancer and early promoter
   3372..4166    +  CDS            NeoR/KanR: aminoglycoside phosphotransferase from Tn5; aph(3')-II (or nptII); confers resistance to neomycin, kanamycin, and G418 (Geneticin®)
   4187..4339    +  CDS            ble (fragment): BLE_KLEPN - Experimental evidence at protein level: Swiss-Prot protein existence level 1. Binding protein with a strong affinity to the bleomycin family of antibiotics. Binds to CL990; an antimitotic-antibiotic compound. From Klebsiella pneumoniae.
   4398..4445    +  polyA_signal   HSV TK poly(A) signal: herpes simplex virus thymidine kinase polyadenylation signal (Cole and Stacy, 1985)
   4536..4552    -  polyA_signal   bGH poly(A) signal (fragment): bovine growth hormone polyadenylation signal
   4774..5362    +  rep_origin     ori: high-copy-number ColE1/pMB1/pBR322/pUC origin of replication
>Addgene plasmid #246109 | pECFP-C1-PHF13∆PEST2 (del141-190) | addgene full sequence | sequence record 492703 | Addgene NGS Result
TAGTTATTAATAGTAATCAATTACGGGGTCATTAGTTCATAGCCCATATATGGAGTTCCGCGTTACATAA
CTTACGGTAAATGGCCCGCCTGGCTGACCGCCCAACGACCCCCGCCCATTGACGTCAATAATGACGTATG
TTCCCATAGTAACGCCAATAGGGACTTTCCATTGACGTCAATGGGTGGAGTATTTACGGTAAACTGCCCA
CTTGGCAGTACATCAAGTGTATCATATGCCAAGTACGCCCCCTATTGACGTCAATGACGGTAAATGGCCC
GCCTGGCATTATGCCCAGTACATGACCTTATGGGACTTTCCTACTTGGCAGTACATCTACGTATTAGTCA
TCGCTATTACCATGGTGATGCGGTTTTGGCAGTACATCAATGGGCGTGGATAGCGGTTTGACTCACGGGG
ATTTCCAAGTCTCCACCCCATTGACGTCAATGGGAGTTTGTTTTGGCACCAAAATCAACGGGACTTTCCA
AAATGTCGTAACAACTCCGCCCCATTGACGCAAATGGGCGGTAGGCGTGTACGGTGGGAGGTCTATATAA
GCAGAGCTGGTTTAGTGAACCGTCAGATCCGCTAGCGCTACCGGTCGCCACCATGGTGAGCAAGGGCGAG
GAGCTGTTCACCGGGGTGGTGCCCATCCTGGTCGAGCTGGACGGCGACGTAAACGGCCACAAGTTCAGCG
TGTCCGGCGAGGGCGAGGGCGATGCCACCTACGGCAAGCTGACCCTGAAGTTCATCTGCACCACCGGCAA
GCTGCCCGTGCCCTGGCCCACCCTCGTGACCACCCTGACCTGGGGCGTGCAGTGCTTCAGCCGCTACCCC
GACCACATGAAGCAGCACGACTTCTTCAAGTCCGCCATGCCCGAAGGCTACGTCCAGGAGCGCACCATCT
TCTTCAAGGACGACGGCAACTACAAGACCCGCGCCGAGGTGAAGTTCGAGGGCGACACCCTGGTGAACCG
CATCGAGCTGAAGGGCATCGACTTCAAGGAGGACGGCAACATCCTGGGGCACAAGCTGGAGTACAACTAC
ATCAGCCACAACGTCTATATCACCGCCGACAAGCAGAAGAACGGCATCAAGGCCAACTTCAAGATCCGCC
ACAACATCGAGGACGGCAGCGTGCAGCTCGCCGACCACTACCAGCAGAACACCCCCATCGGCGACGGCCC
CGTGCTGCTGCCCGACAACCACTACCTGAGCACCCAGTCCGCCCTGAGCAAAGACCCCAACGAGAAGCGC
GATCACATGGTCCTGCTGGAGTTCGTGACCGCCGCCGGGATCACTCTCGGCATGGACGAGCTGTACAAGT
CCGGACTCAGATCCATGGACTCTGACTCTTGCGCCGCCGCCTTCCACCCGGAGGAATACTCCCCCAGTTG
CAAGAGGCGCAGGACCGTGGAAGACTTCAACAAATTCTGCACCTTTGTCTTGGCCTATGCTGGCTACATC
CCTTATCCGAAGGAGGAACTCCCTTTAAGGAGCAGCCCCAGCCCTGCTAACAGCACTGCTGGTACCATTG
ACAGCGACGGCTGGGACGCGGGTTTCTCAGACATCGCGTCCTCAGTGCCCTTGCCAGTCTCTGACCGCTG
CTTTAGCCACCTGCAGCCTACTCTCTTGCAGCGAGCCAAGCCCAGTAACTTCCTGCTGGACAGAAAGAAA
ACGGACAAGCTGAAGAAGAAGAAGAAGAGGAAGCGCAGGGACAGTGATGCGCCTGGGAAAGAGGGGTACA
GGGGGGGCTTGCTGAAAGAAATAAAAACTGAAGGCAAACGGACTATCGTCCGGCAGGGAAAGCAGGTGGT
GTTCCGAGATGAGGACAGCACTGGCAATGATGAGGACATCATGGTGGACTCAGATGACGATTCCTGGGAC
CTCGTGACCTGCTTCTGCATGAAGCCATTTGCCGGCCGCCCCATGATCGAGTGTAATGAGTGCCACACCT
GGATTCACCTGTCCTGTGCGAAAATCCGGAAATCCAATGTTCCAGAAGTGTTTGTCTGCCAAAAGTGCCG
GGACTCCAAGTTTGACATCCGCCGTTCCAACCGCTCGCGGACGGGCTCCCGGAAGCTGTTCCTGGACTGA
CCGGAATTCTGCAGTCGACGGTACCGCGGGCCCGGGATCCACCGGATCTAGATAACTGATCATAATCAGC
CATACCACATTTGTAGAGGTTTTACTTGCTTTAAAAAACCTCCCACACCTCCCCCTGAACCTGAAACATA
AAATGAATGCAATTGTTGTTGTTAACTTGTTTATTGCAGCTTATAATGGTTACAAATAAAGCAATAGCAT
CACAAATTTCACAAATAAAGCATTTTTTTCACTGCATTCTAGTTGTGGTTTGTCCAAACTCATCAATGTA
TCTTAAGGCGTAAATTGTAAGCGTTAATATTTTGTTAAAATTCGCGTTAAATTTTTGTTAAATCAGCTCA
TTTTTTAACCAATAGGCCGAAATCGGCAAAATCCCTTATAAATCAAAAGAATAGACCGAGATAGGGT
[37 nt withheld, positions 2518-2554]
AAAGAACGTGGACTCCAACGTCAAAGG
[49 nt withheld, positions 2582-2630]
T
[91 nt withheld, positions 2632-2722]
G
[124 nt withheld, positions 2724-2847]
CAGGTGGCACTTTTCGGGGAAATGTGCGCGGAACCCCTATTTGTTTATTTTTCTAAATACATTCAAATAT
GTATCCGCTCATGAGACAATAACCCTGATAAATGCTTCAATAATATTGAAAAAGGAAGAGTCCTGAGGCG
GAAAGAACCAGCTGTGGAATGTGTGTCAGTTAGGGTGTGGAAAGTCCCCAGGCTCCCCAGCAGGCAGAAG
TATGCAAAGCATGCATCTCAATTAGTCAGCAACCAGGTGTGGAAAGTCCCCAGGCTCCCCAGCAGGCAGA
AGTATGCAAAGCATGCATCTCAATTAGTCAGCAACCATAGTCCCGCCCCTAACTCCGCCCATCCCGCCCC
TAACTCCGCCCAGTTCCGCCCATTCTCCGCCCCATGGCTGACTAATTTTTTTTATTTATGCAGAGGCCGA
GGCCGCCTCGGCCTCTGAGCTATTCCAGAAGTAGTGAGGAGGCTTTTTTGGAGGCCTAGGCTTTTGCAAA
GATCGATCAAGAGACAGGATGAGGATCGTTTCGCATGATTGAACAAGATGGATTGCACGCAGGTTCTCCG
GCCGCTTGGGTGGAGAGGCTATTCGGCTATGACTGGGCACAACAGACAATCGGCTGCTCTGATGCCGCCG
TGTTCCGGCTGTCAGCGCAGGGGCGCCCGGTTCTTTTTGTCAAGACCGACCTGTCCGGTGCCCTGAATGA
ACTGCAAGACGAGGCAGCGCGGCTATCGTGGCTGGCCACGACGGGCGTTCCTTGCGCAGCTGTGCTCGAC
GTTGTCACTGAAGCGGGAAGGGACTGGCTGCTATTGGGCGAAGTGCCGGGGCAGGATCTCCTGTCATCTC
ACCTTGCTCCTGCCGAGAAAGTATCCATCATGGCTGATGCAATGCGGCGGCTGCATACGCTTGATCCGGC
TACCTGCCCATTCGACCACCAAGCGAAACATCGCATCGAGCGAGCACGTACTCGGATGGAAGCCGGTCTT
GTCGATCAGGATGATCTGGACGAAGAGCATCAGGGGCTCGCGCCAGCCGAACTGTTCGCCAGGCTCAAGG
CGAGCATGCCCGACGGCGAGGATCTCGTCGTGACCCATGGCGATGCCTGCTTGCCGAATATCATGGTGGA
AAATGGCCGCTTTTCTGGATTCATCGACTGTGGCCGGCTGGGTGTGGCGGACCGCTATCAGGACATAGCG
TTGGCTACCCGTGATATTGCTGAAGAGCTTGGCGGCGAATGGGCTGACCGCTTCCTCGTGCTTTACGGTA
TCGCCGCTCCCGATTCGCAGCGCATCGCCTTCTATCGCCTTCTTGACGAGTTCTTCTGAGCGGGACTCTG
GGGTTCGAAATGACCGACCAAGCGACGCCCAACCTGCCATCACGAGATTTCGATTCCACCGCCGCCTTCT
ATGAAAGGTTGGGCTTCGGAATCGTTTTCCGGGACGCCGGCTGGATGATCCTCCAGCGCGGGGATCTCAT
GCTGGAGTTCTTCGCCCACCCTAGGGGGAGGCTAACTGAAACACGGAAGGAGACAATACCGGAAGGAACC
CGCGCTATGACGGCAATAAAAAGACAGAATAAAACGCACGGTGTTGGGTCGTTTGTTCATAAACGCGGGG
TTCGGTCCCAGGGCTGGCACTCTGTCGATACCCCACCGAGACCCCATTGGGGCCAATACGCCCGCGTTTC
TTCCTTTTCCCCACCCCACCCCCCAAGTTCGGGTGAAGGCCCAGGGCTCGCAGCCAACGTCGGGGCGGCA
GGCCCTGCCATAGCCTCAGGTTACTCATATATACTTTAGATTGATTTAAAACTTCATTTTTAATTTAAAA
GGATCTAGGTGAAGATCCTTTTTGATAATCTCATGACCAAAATCCCTTAACGTGAGTTTTCGTTCCACTG
AGCGTCAGACCCCGTAGAAAAGATCAAAGGATCTTCTTGAGATCCTTTTTTTCTGCGCGTAATCTGCTGC
TTGCAAACAAAAAAACCACCGCTACCAGCGGTGGTTTGTTTGCCGGATCAAGAGCTACCAACTCTTTTTC
CGAAGGTAACTGGCTTCAGCAGAGCGCAGATACCAAATACTGTTCTTCTAGTGTAGCCGTAGTTAGGCCA
CCACTTCAAGAACTCTGTATCACCGCCTACATACCTCGCTCTGCTAATCCTGTTACCAGTGGCTGCTGCC
AGTGGCGATAAGTCGTGTCTTACCGGGTTGGACTCAAGACGATAGTTACCGGATAAGGCGCAGCGGTCGG
GCTGAACGGGGGGTTCGTGCACACAGCCCAGCTTGGAGCGAACGACCTACACCGAACTGAGATACCTACA
GCGTGAGCTATGAGAAAGCGCCACGCTTCCCGAAGGGAGAAAGGCGGACAGGTATCCGGTAAGCGGCAGG
GTCGGAACAGGAGAGCGCACGAGGGAGCTTCCAGGGGGAAACGCCTGGTATCTTTATAGTCCTGTCGGGT
TTCGCCACCTCTGACTTGAGCGTCGATTTTTGTGATGCTCGTCAGGGGGGCGGAGCCTATGGAAAAACGC
CAGCAACGCGGCCTTTTTACGGTTCCTGGCCTTTTGCTGGCCTTTTGCTCACATGTTCTTTCCTGCGTTA
TCCCCTGATTCTGTGGATAACCGTATTACCGCCATGCAT
