>Addgene plasmid #246109 | pECFP-C1-PHF13∆PEST2 (del141-190) | depositor partial sequence | sequence record 483965 | Insert FWD
GGCTATAGCAGAGCTGGTTTAGTGAACCGTCAGATCCGCTAGCGCTACCGGTCGCCACCATGGTGAGCAA
GGGCGAGGAGCTGTTCACCGGGGTGGTGCCCATCCTGGTCGAGCTGGACGGCGACGTAAACGGCCACAAG
TTCAGCGTGTCCGGCGAGGGCGAGGGCGATGCCACCTACGGCAAGCTGACCCTGAAGTTCATCTGCACCA
CCGGCAAGCTGCCCGTGCCCTGGCCCACCCTCGTGACCACCCTGACCTGGGGCGTGCAGTGCTTCAGCCG
CTACCCCGACCACATGAAGCAGCACGACTTCTTCAAGTCCGCCATGCCCGAAGGCTACGTCCAGGAGCGC
ACCATCTTCTTCAAGGACGACGGCAACTACAAGACCCGCGCCGAGGTGAAGTTCGAGGGCGACACCCTGG
TGAACCGCATCGAGCTGAAGGGCATCGACTTCAAGGAGGACGGCAACATCCTGGGGCACAAGCTGGAGTA
CAACTACATCAGCCACAACGTCTATATCACCGCCGACAAGCAGAAGAACGGCATCAAGGCCAACTTCAAG
ATCCGCCACAACATCGAGGACGGCAGCGTGCAGCTCGCCGACCACTACCAGCAGAACACCCCCATCGGCG
ACGGCCCCGTGCTGCTGCCCGACAACCACTACCTGAGCACCCAGTCCGCCCTGAGCAAAGACCCCAACGA
GAAGCGCGATCACATGGTCCTGCTGGAGTTCGTGACCGCCGCCGGGATCACTCTCGGCATGGACGAGCTG
TACAAGTCCGGACTCAGATCCATGGACTCTGACTCTTGCGCCGCCGCCTTCCACCCGGAGGAATACTCCC
CCAGTTGCAAGAGGCGCAGGACCGTGGAAGACTTCAACAAATTCTGCACCTTTGTCTTGGCCTATGCTGG
CTACATCCCTTATCCGAAGGAGGAACTCCCTTTAAGGAGCAGCCCCAGCCCTGCTAACAGCACTGCTGGT
ACCATTGACAGCGACGGCTGGGACGCGGGTTTCTCAGACATCGCGTCCTCAGTGCCCTTGCCAGTCTCTG
ACCGCTGCTTTAGCCACCTGCAGCCTACTCTCTTGCAGCGAGCCAAGCCCAGTAACTTCCTGCTGGACAG
AAAGAAAACGGACAAGCTGAAGAAGAAAAAAAAAAGAAACGCAGGGACAGTGATGCGCCTGGGAAAAAAG
GGTACAGGGGGGGCTTGCTGAAAGAAATAAAACTGAGGGCAACGGACTATCGTCCGGCAGGAAAGCAGGG
