>Addgene plasmid #246109 | pECFP-C1-PHF13∆PEST2 (del141-190) | depositor partial sequence | sequence record 483966 | Insert RV
CGAGGTGAAGTTCGAGGGCGACACCCTGTGAACCGCATCGAGCTGAAGGGCATCGACTTCAAGGAGGACG
GCAACATCCTGGGGCACAAGCTGGAGTACAACTACATCAGCCACAACGTCTATATCACCGCCGACAAGCA
GAAGAACGGCATCAAGGCCAACTTCAAGATCCGCCACAACATCGAGGACGGCAGCGTGCAGCTCGCCGAC
CACTACCAGCAGAACACCCCCATCGGCGACGGCCCCGTGCTGCTGCCCGACAACCACTACCTGAGCACCC
AGTCCGCCCTGAGCAAAGACCCCAACGAGAAGCGCGATCACATGGTCCTGCTGGAGTTCGTGACCGCCGC
CGGGATCACTCTCGGCATGGACGAGCTGTACAAGTCCGGACTCAGATCCATGGACTCTGACTCTTGCGCC
GCCGCCTTCCACCCGGAGGAATACTCCCCCAGTTGCAAGAGGCGCAGGACCGTGGAAGACTTCAACAAAT
TCTGCACCTTTGTCTTGGCCTATGCTGGCTACATCCCTTATCCGAAGGAGGAACTCCCTTTAAGGAGCAG
CCCCAGCCCTGCTAACAGCACTGCTGGTACCATTGACAGCGACGGCTGGGACGCGGGTTTCTCAGACATC
GCGTCCTCAGTGCCCTTGCCAGTCTCTGACCGCTGCTTTAGCCACCTGCAGCCTACTCTCTTGCAGCGAG
CCAAGCCCAGTAACTTCCTGCTGGACAGAAAGAAAACGGACAAGCTGAAGAAGAAGAAGAAGAGGAAGCG
CAGGGACAGTGATGCGCCTGGGAAAGAGGGGTACAGGGGGGGCTTGCTGAAAGAAATAAAAACTGAAGGC
AAACGGACTATCGTCCGGCAGGGAAAGCAGGTGGTGTTCCGAGATGAGGACAGCACTGGCAATGATGAGG
ACATCATGGTGGACTCAGATGACGATTCCTGGGACCTCGTGACCTGCTTCTGCATGAAGCCATTTGCCGG
CCGCCCCATGATCGAGTGTAATGAGTGCCACACCTGGATTCACCTGTCCTGTGCGAAAATCCGGAAATCC
AATGTTCCAGAAGTGTTTGTCTGCCAAAAGTGCCGGGACTCCAAGTTTGACATCCGCCGTTCCAACCGCT
CGCGGACGGGCTCCCGGAAGCTGTTCCTGGACTGACCGGAATTCTGCAGTCGACGGTACCGCGGGCCCGG
GATCCACCGGATCTTGAA
